Addgene plasmid #191113: pLei-wt-sfGFP
Purpose: An E. coli sfGFP wild type control
Depositing lab: Han Xiao. Depositing organization: Rice University. Publication: Expanding the eukaryotic genetic code with a biosynthesized 21st amino acid. Wu KL, Moore JA, Miller MD, Chen Y, Lee C, Xu W, Peng Z, Duan Q, Phillips GN Jr, Uribe RA, Xiao H. Protein Sci. 2022 Oct;31(10):e4443. doi: 10.1002/pro.4443. PubMed 36173166.
Backbone
  Vector backbone: pLei
  Vector type: Bacterial Expression
Growth in bacteria
  Bacterial resistance: Chloramphenicol, 25 μg/mL
  Growth temperature: 37°C
  Growth strain: DH5alpha
  Copy number: Unknown
Gene/Insert
  Gene/Insert name: superfolder green fluorescence protein (alt name: sfGFP)
  Species: Synthetic
  Insert size (bp): 744
  Tag / fusion protein: His tag (C terminal on insert)
Resource information
  A portion of this plasmid was derived from a plasmid made by: Synthetic
Terms and licenses: Academic/Nonprofit Terms; Industry Terms: Not Available to Industry
How to cite: pLei-wt-sfGFP was a gift from Han Xiao (Addgene plasmid # 191113 ; http://n2t.net/addgene:191113 ; RRID:Addgene_191113)
