[The description below was written by a language model from this plasmid's Addgene catalogue record and pLannotate feature annotations shown in this document.]
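Description:
pLei-wt-sfGFP is a bacterial expression plasmid built on the pLei backbone that produces wild-type superfolder GFP in E. coli. It serves as the positive control in genetic code expansion work, where fluorescence from amber-codon-containing reporters is compared with that of an uninterrupted reporter. The sequenced record is 6,152 nt. It replicates from the medium-copy p15A origin, which is compatible with ColE1-type plasmids and so allows co-maintenance with a second construct. Selection is with chloramphenicol. The annotation finds two chloramphenicol acetyltransferase reading frames: one spans the sequence origin and is driven by a full cat promoter, and a second lies downstream of the reporter behind a partial cat promoter and ahead of an rrnB T1 terminator.

The synthetic sfGFP insert (744 bp according to the catalogue entry) was matched by the annotation software to the closely related moxGFP, which reflects sequence similarity among GFP derivatives rather than a different payload. It is transcribed from a bacteriophage T5 promoter with embedded and adjacent lac operators, carries a C-terminal polyhistidine tag for affinity purification or detection, and ends at the lambda t0 terminator. A lacI gene under its own promoter supplies repressor from the plasmid, making expression IPTG-inducible.

The table also lists a tRNA gene on the reverse strand next to a putative terminator. This would fit a suppressor tRNA cassette retained from the pLei backbone, but the record does not state its identity or promoter. The remaining hits (short TcR, lacZα, IS1 and RSF ori fragments) look like non-functional backbone remnants of pACYC-type ancestry.
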