Features (pLannotate 1.2.2; 23 found; start..end, strand, type, name):
    220..322     -  promoter       cat promoter: promoter of the E. coli cat gene encoding chloramphenicol acetyltransferase
    443..586     +  mobile_element IS1 (fragment): prokaryotic transposable element IS1
    705..760     -  rep_origin     RSF ori (fragment): Plasmids containing the RSF 1030 origin of replication can be propagated in E. coli cells that contain additional plasmids with compatible origins.
    848..1393    -  rep_origin     p15A ori: Plasmids containing the medium-copy-number p15A origin of replication can be propagated in E. coli cells that contain a second plasmid with the ColE1 origin.
   1534..1578    +  promoter       T5 promoter: bacteriophage T5 promoter for E. coli RNA polymerase, with embedded lac operator
   1586..1602    +  protein_bind   lac operator: The lac repressor binds to the lac operator to inhibit transcription in E. coli. This inhibition can be relieved by adding lactose or isopropyl-β-D-thiogalactopyranoside (IPTG). lac repressor encoded by lacI
   1639..2355    +  CDS            moxGFP: moxGFP is a basic (constitutively fluorescent) green fluorescent protein published in 2015, derived from Aequorea victoria. It is reported to be a rapidly-maturing monomer.
   2362..2379    +  CDS            7xHis (fragment): 6xHis affinity tag
   2402..2496    +  terminator     lambda t0 terminator: transcription terminator from phage lambda
   2511..2539    +  promoter       cat promoter (fragment): promoter of the E. coli cat gene encoding chloramphenicol acetyltransferase
   2540..3196    +  CDS            cat: CAT_ECOLX - Experimental evidence at protein level: Swiss-Prot protein existence level 1. This enzyme is an effector of chloramphenicol resistance in bacteria. From Escherichia coli. This protein is used as a marker in many commonly used cloning vectors, such as pACYC184.
   3264..3350    +  terminator     rrnB T1 terminator: Escherichia coli rrnB; transcription terminator T1 from the E. coli rrnB gene
   3362..3484    +  CDS            TcR (fragment): tetracycline efflux protein; tet; confers resistance to tetracycline
   3486..3563    +  promoter       lacI promoter: lacI
   3564..4646    +  CDS            lacI: lac repressor; lacI; The lac repressor binds to the lac operator to inhibit transcription in E. coli. This inhibition can be relieved by adding lactose or isopropyl-β-D-thiogalactopyranoside (IPTG).
   4684..4775    +  CDS            TcR (fragment): tetracycline efflux protein; tet; confers resistance to tetracycline
   4775..4862    -  CDS            lacZα (fragment): LacZα fragment of β-galactosidase; lacZ fragment
   4870..4899    -  terminator     bacterial terminator (fragment): putative bacterial transcription terminator
   4908..4976    -  ncRNA          tRNA: Accession: RF00005 - tRNA
   5181..5274    +  CDS            TcR (fragment): tetracycline efflux protein; tet; confers resistance to tetracycline
   5271..5328    -  CDS            TcR (fragment): tetracycline efflux protein; tet; confers resistance to tetracycline
   5315..5413    +  CDS            YPB2_ECOLX (fragment): Protein predicted: Swiss-Prot protein existence level 4. From Escherichia coli.
   5712..219     -  CDS            CmR (across the origin): chloramphenicol acetyltransferase; cat; confers resistance to chloramphenicol
>Addgene plasmid #191113 | pLei-wt-sfGFP | addgene full sequence | sequence record 373773 | Addgene NGS Result
GAACTCCGGATGAGCATTCATCAGGCGGGCAAGAATGTGAATAAAGGCCGGATAAAACTTGTGCTTATTT
TTCTTTACGGTCTTTAAAAAGGCCGTAATATCCAGCTGAACGGTCTGGTTATAGGTACATTGAGCAACTG
ACTGAAATGCCTCAAAATGTTCTTTACGATGCCATTGGGATATATCAACGGTGGTATATCCAGTGATTTT
TTTCTCCATTTTAGCTTCCTTAGCTCCTGAAAATCTCGATAACTCAAAAAATACGCCCGGTAGTGATCTT
ATTTCATTATGGTGAAAGTTGGAACCTCTTACGTGCCGATCAACGTCTCATTTTCGCCAAAAGTTGGCCC
AGGGCTTCCCGGTATCAACAGGGACACCAGGATTTATTTATTCTGCGAAGTGATCTTCCGTCACAGGTAT
TTATTCGGCGCAAAGTGCGTCGGGTGATGCTGCCAACTTACTGATTTAGTGTATGATGGTGTTTTTGAGG
TGCTCCAGTGGCTTCTGTTTCTATCAGCTGTCCCTCCTGTTCAGCTACTGACGGGGTGGTGCGTAACGGC
AAAAGCACCGCCGGACATCAGCGCTAGCGGAGTGTATACTGGCTTACTATGTTGGCACTGATGAGGGTGT
CAGTGAAGTGCTTCATGTGGCAGGAGAAAAAAGGCTGCACCGGTGCGTCAGCAGAATATGTGATACAGGA
TATATTCCGCTTCCTCGCTCACTGACTCGCTACGCTCGGTCGTTCGACTGCGGCGAGCGGAAATGGCTTA
CGAACGGGGCGGAGATTTCCTGGAAGATGCCAGGAAGATACTTAACAGGGAAGTGAGAGGGCCGCGGCAA
AGCCGTTTTTCCATAGGCTCCGCCCCCCTGACAAGCATCACGAAATCTGACGCTCAAATCAGTGGTGGCG
AAACCCGACAGGACTATAAAGATACCAGGCGTTTCCCCCTGGCGGCTCCCTCGTGCGCTCTCCTGTTCCT
GCCTTTCGGTTTACCGGTGTCATTCCGCTGTTATGGCCGCGTTTGTCTCATTCCACGCCTGACACTCAGT
TCCGGGTAGGCAGTTCGCTCCAAGCTGGACTGTATGCACGAACCCCCCGTTCAGTCCGACCGCTGCGCCT
TATCCGGTAACTATCGTCTTGAGTCCAACCCGGAAAGACATGCAAAAGCACCACTGGCAGCAGCCACTGG
TAATTGATTTAGAGGAGTTAGTCTTGAAGTCATGCGCCGGTTAAGGCTAAACTGAAAGGACAAGTTTTGG
TGACTGCGCTCCTCCAAGCCAGTTACCTCGGTTCAAAGAGTTGGTAGCTCAGAGAACCTTCGAAAAACCG
CCCTGCAAGGCGGTTTTTTCGTTTTCAGAGCAAGAGATTACGCGCAGACCAAAACGATCTCAAGAAGATC
ATCTTATTAATCAGATAAAATATTTCTAGATTTCAGTGCAATTTATCTCTTCAAATGTAGCACCTGAAGT
CAGCCCCATACGATATAAGTTGTAATTCTCATGTTTGACAGCATTATCATCGATCTCGAGAAATCATAAA
AAATTTATTTGCTTTGTGAGCGGATAACAATTATAATAGATTCAATTGTGAGCGGATAACAATTTCACAC
AGAATTCATTAAAGAGGAGAAATTACATATGGTTAGCAAAGGAGAAGAACTTTTCACTGGAGTTGTCCCA
ATTCTTGTTGAATTAGATGGTGATGTTAATGGGCACAAATTTTCTGTCCGTGGAGAGGGTGAAGGTGATG
CTACAAACGGAAAACTCACCCTTAAATTTATTTGCACTACTGGAAAACTACCTGTTCCGTGGCCAACACT
TGTCACTACTCTGACCTATGGTGTTCAATGCTTTTCCCGTTATCCGGATCACATGAAACGGCATGACTTT
TTCAAGAGTGCCATGCCCGAAGGTTATGTACAGGAACGCACTATATCTTTCAAAGATGACGGGACCTACA
AGACGCGTGCTGAAGTCAAGTTTGAAGGTGATACCCTTGTTAATCGTATCGAGTTAAAGGGTATTGATTT
TAAAGAAGATGGAAACATTCTTGGACACAAACTCGAGTACAACTTTAACTCACACAATGTATACATCACG
GCAGACAAACAAAAGAATGGAATCAAAGCTAACTTCAAAATTCGCCACAACGTTGAAGATGGTTCCGTTC
AACTAGCAGACCATTATCAACAAAATACTCCAATTGGCGATGGCCCTGTCCTTTTACCAGACAACCATTA
CCTGTCGACACAATCTGCCCTTTCGAAAGATCCCAACGAAAAGCGTGACCACATGGTCCTTCTTGAGTTT
GTAACTGCTGCTGGGATTACACATGGCATGGATGAACTCTACAAAGAGCTCCATCACCATCACCATCACT
AAGCTTAATTAGCTGAGCTTGGACTCCTGTTGATAGATCCAGTAATGACCTCAGAACTCCATCTGGATTT
GTTCAGAACGCTCGGTTGCCGCCGGGCGTTTTTTATTGGTGAGAATCCAAGCTAGCTTGGCGAGATTTTC
AGGAGCTAAGGAAGCTAAAATGGAGAAAAAAATCACTGGATATACCACCGTTGATATATCCCAATGGCAT
CGTAAAGAACATTTTGAGGCATTTCAGTCAGTTGCTCAATGTACCTATAACCAGACCGTTCAGCTGGATA
TTACGGCCTTTTTAAAGACCGTAAAGAAAAATAAGCACAAGTTTTATCCGGCCTTTATTCACATTCTTGC
CCGCCTGATGAATGCTCATCCGGAATTTCGTATGGCAATGAAAGACGGTGAGCTGGTGATATGGGATAGT
GTTCACCCTTGTTACACCGTTTTCCATGAGCAAACTGAAACGTTTTCATCGCTCTGGAGTGAATACCACG
ACGATTTCCGGCAGTTTCTACACATATATTCGCAAGATGTGGCGTGTTACGGTGAAAACCTGGCCTATTT
CCCTAAAGGGTTTATTGAGAATATGTTTTTCGTCTCAGCCAATCCCTGGGTGAGTTTCACCAGTTTTGAT
TTAAACGTGGCCAATATGGACAACTTCTTCGCCCCCGTTTTCACCATGGGCAAATATTATACGCAAGGCG
ACAAGGTGCTGATGCCGCTGGCGATTCAGGTTCATCATGCCGTTTGTGATGGCTTCCATGTCGGCAGAAT
GCTTAATGAATTACAACAGTACTGCGATGAGTGGCAGGGCGGGGCGTAATTTTTTTAAGGCAGTTATTGG
TGCCCTTAAACGCCTGGGGTAATGACTCTCTAGCTTGAGGCATCAAATAAAACGAAAGGCTCAGTCGAAA
GACTGGGCCTTTCGTTTTATCTGTTGTTTGTCGGTGAACGCTCTCCTGAGTAGGACAAATCCGCCCTCTA
GATGCGCACCCGTTCTCGGAGCACTGTCCGACCGCTTTGGCCGCCGCCCAGTCCTGCTCGCTTCGCTACT
TGGAGCCACTATCGACTACGCGATCATGGCGACCACACCCGTCCTGTGGATCCTTGACACCATCGAATGG
CGCAAAACCTTTCGCGGTATGGCATGATAGCGCCCGGAAGAGAGTCAATTCAGGGTGGTGAATGTGAAAC
CAGTAACGTTATACGATGTCGCAGAGTATGCCGGTGTCTCTTATCAGACCGTTTCCCGCGTGGTGAACCA
GGCCAGCCACGTCTCTGCGAAAACGCGGGAAAAAGTGGAAGCGGCGATGGCGGAGCTGAATTACATTCCC
AACCGCGTGGCACAACAACTGGCGGGCAAACAGTCGTTGCTGATTGGCGTTGCCACCTCCAGTCTGGCCC
TGCACGCGCCGTCGCAAATTGTCGCGGCGATTAAATCTTGCGCCGATCAACTGGGTGCCAGCGTGGTGGT
GTCGATGGTAGAACGAAGCGGCGTCGAAGCCTGTAAAGCGGCGGTGCACAATCTTCTCGCGCAACGCGTC
AGTGGGCTGATCATTAACTATCCGCTGGATGACCAGGATGCCATTGCTGTGGAAGCTGCCTGCACTAATG
TTCCGGCGTTATTTCTTGATGTCTCTGACCAGGCACCCATCAACAGTATTATTTTCTCCCATGAAGACGG
TACGCGACTGGGCGTGGAGCATCTGGTCGCATTGGGTCACCAGCAAATCGCGCTGTTAGCGGGCCCATTA
AGTTCTGTCTCGGCGCGTCTGCGTCTGGCTGGCTGGCATAAATATCTCACTCGCAATCAAATTCAGCCGA
TAGCGGAACGGGAAGGCGACTGGAGTGCCATGTCCGGTTTTCAACAAACCATGCAAATGCTGAATGAGGG
CATCGTTCCCACTGCGATGCTGGTTGCCAACGATCAGATGGCGCTGGGCGCAATGCGCGCCATTACCGAG
TCCGGGCTGCGCGTTGGTGCGGATATCTCGGTAGTGGGATACGACGATACCGAAGACAGCTCATGTTATA
TCCCGCCGTTAACCACCATCAAACAGGATTTTCGCCTGCTGGGGCAAACCAGCGTGGACCGCTTGCTGCA
ACTCTCTCAGGGCCAGGCGGTGAAGGGCAATCAGCTGTTGCCCGTCTCACTGGTGAAAAGAAAAACCACC
CTGGCGCCCAATACGCAAACCGCCTCTCCCCGCGCGTTGGCCGATTCATTAATGCAGCTGGCACGACAGG
TTTCCCGACTGGAAAGCGGGCAGTGAGCGCAACGCAATTAATGTAAGTTAGCGCGAATTGTCGGCATGCA
CCATTCCTTGCGGCGGCGGTGCTCAACGGCCTCAACCTACTACTGGGCTGCTTCCTAATGCAGGAGTCGC
ATAAGGGAGAGCGTCTGGCGAAAGGGGGATGTGCTGCAAGGCGATTAAGTTGGGTAACGCCAGGGTTTTC
CCAGTCACGACGTTGTAAAACGACGGCCAGTGCCAAGCTTAAAAAAAATCCTTAGCTTTCGCTAAGGATC
TGCAGTGGCGGAAACCCCGGGAATCTAACCCGGCTGAACGGATTTAGAGTCCATTCGATCTACATGATCA
GGTTTCCGAGCTCAGCGTTACAAGTATTACACAAAGTTTTTTATGTTGAGAATATTTTTTTGATGGGGCG
CCACTTATTTTTGATCGTTCGCTCAAAGAAGCGGCGCCAGGGTTGTTTTTCTTTTCACCAGACTAGTGAG
ACGGGCAACAGAACGCCATGAGCGGCCTCATTTCTTATTCTGAGTTACAACAGTCCGCACCGCTGCCGGT
AGCTCCTTCCGGTGGGCGCGGGGCATGACTATCGTCGCCGCACTTATGACTGTCTTCTTTATCATGCAAC
TCGTAGGACAGGTGCCGGCAGCGCCCAACAGTCCCCCGGCCACGGGGCCTGCCACCATACCCACGCCGAA
ACAAGCGCCCTGCACCATTATGTTCCGGATCTGCATCGCAGGATGCTGCTGGCTACCCTGTGGAACACCT
ACATCTGTATTAACGAAGCGCTAACCGTTTTTATCATGCTCTGGGAGGCAGAATAAATGATCATATCGTC
AATTATTACCTCCACGGGGAGAGCCTGAGCAAACTGGCCTCAGGCATTTGAGAAGCACACGGTCACACTG
CTTCCGGTAGTCAATAAACCGGTAAACCAGCAATAGACATAAGCGGCTATTTAACGACCCTGCCCTGAAC
CGACGACCGGGTCGAATTTGCTTTCGAATTTCTGCCATTCATCCGCTTATTATCACTTATTCAGGCGTAG
CAACCAGGCGTTTAAGGGCACCAATAACTGCCTTAAAAAAATTACGCCCCGCCCTGCCACTCATCGCAGT
ACTGTTGTAATTCATTAAGCATTCTGCCGACATGGAAGCCATCACAAACGGCATGATGAACCTGAATCGC
CAGCGGCATCAGCACCTTGTCGCCTTGCGTATAATATTTGCCCATGGTGAAAACGGTGGCGAAGAAGTTG
TCCATATTGGCCACGTTTAAATCAAAACTGGTGAAACTCACCCAGGGATTGGCTGAGACGAAAAACATAT
TCTCAATAAACCCTTTAGGGAAATAGGCCAGGTTTTCACCGTAACACGCCACATCTTGCGAATATATGTG
TAGAAACTGCCGGAAATCGTCGTGGTATTCACTCCAGAGCGATGAAAACGTTTCAGTTTGCTCATGTAAA
ACGGTGTAACAAGGGTGAACACTATCCCATATCACCAGCTCACCGTCTTTCATTGCCATACG
